>Addgene plasmid #16473 | pBluescript JTV-1 | addgene partial sequence | sequence record 23213 | 16473 with T3
GGNCTACGCGGTGGCGGCCGCTCTAGAACTAGTGGATCCCCCGGGCTGCAGGAATTCGGCACGAGCCGGT
CTCCGTCGTGACCTCTGACGGTTTCTGAGCGTTGGCCTTTGGCACGCGCTACACCCTTTTGCTTTGGTTC
TGCCATGCCGATGTACCAGGTAAAGCCCTATCACGGGGGCGGCGCGCCTCTCCGTGTGGAGCTTCCCACC
TGCATGTACCGGCTCCCCAACGTGCACGGCAGGAGCTACGGCCCAGCGCCGGGCGCTGGCCACGTGCAGG
AAGAGTCTAACCTGTCTCTGCAAGCTCTTGAGTCCCGCCAAGATGATATTTTAAAACGTCTGTATGAGTT
GAAAGCTGCAGTTGATGGCCTCTCCAAGATGATTCAAACACCAGATGCAGACTTGGATGTAACCAACATA
ATCCAAGCGGATGAGCCCACGACTTTAACCACCAATGCGCTGGACTTGAATTCAGTGCTTGGGAAGGATT
ACGGGGCGCTGAAAGACATCGTGATCAACGCAAACCCGGCCTCCCCTCCCCTCTCCCTGCTTGTGCTGCA
CAGGCTGCTCTGTGAGCACTTCAGGGTCCTGTCCACGGTGCACACGCACTCCTCGGTCAAGAGCGTGCCT
GAAAACCTTCTCAAGTGCTTTGGAGAACAGAATAAAAAACAGCCCCGCCAAGACTATCAGCTGGGATNCA
CTTTNATTTGGAAAAATGTGCCGAAGACCNAAAAAA
