[The description below was written by a language model from this plasmid's Addgene catalogue record.]
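Description:
pBluescript JTV-1 is a bacterial cloning plasmid built on the pBluescript SK phagemid backbone (about 3 kb), carrying a roughly 1.2 kb human insert corresponding to JTV-1, the gene now designated AIMP2 (also known as P38 or HLD17). The plasmid is maintained at high copy number in E. coli and selected with ampicillin. Although catalogued as a bacterial expression vector, pBluescript is primarily a general-purpose cloning and sequencing vector, and the record gives no indication of a dedicated expression cassette, fusion tag or reporter associated with the insert.

The JTV-1 fragment was inserted by restriction cloning between the BamHI site at its 5′ end and the XhoI site at its 3′ end; both sites were preserved, so the insert can be excised intact for subcloning into other vectors. The T3 and T7 primers listed for sequencing from the 5′ and 3′ ends respectively reflect the phage promoter sites that flank the pBluescript polylinker, which in this vector family also permit in vitro transcription of either strand. The record does not state whether the insert is a full-length cDNA, which portion of the transcript it covers, or whether it contains any mutations, and no feature table is provided to confirm other backbone elements.

The associated publication concerns the 5′ region of the mismatch repair gene PMS2 and the identification of a novel overlapping gene, which suggests that the clone serves as a reference copy of the JTV-1 sequence characterised in that work. It is most plausibly used as a source of human JTV-1/AIMP2 sequence for subcloning, sequencing, or probe and transcript preparation.
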