Addgene plasmid #16473: pBluescript JTV-1
Depositing lab: Bert Vogelstein. Depositing organization: Johns Hopkins University and School of Medicine. Publication: Analysis of the 5' region of PMS2 reveals heterogeneous transcripts and a novel overlapping gene. Nicolaides NC, Kinzler KW, Vogelstein B. Genomics. 1995 Sep 20. 29(2):329-34. 10.1006/geno.1995.9997 PubMed 8666379.
Backbone
  Vector backbone: pBluescript SK
  Backbone manufacturer: Stratagene
  Backbone size w/o insert (bp): 3000
  Vector type: Bacterial Expression
Growth in bacteria
  Bacterial resistance: Ampicillin, 100 μg/mL
  Growth temperature: 37°C
  Growth strain: DH5alpha
  Copy number: High Copy
Gene/Insert
  Gene/Insert name: JTV-1
  Species: H. sapiens (human)
  Insert size (bp): 1200
  Entrez Gene: AIMP2 (a.k.a. HLD17, JTV-1, JTV1, P38)
  Cloning method: Restriction Enzyme; 5′ cloning site BamHI (not destroyed); 3′ cloning site XhoI (not destroyed)
  Sequencing primers: 5′ T3; 3′ T7
Terms and licenses: Academic/Nonprofit Terms; Industry Terms: Not Available to Industry
How to cite: pBluescript JTV-1 was a gift from Bert Vogelstein (Addgene plasmid # 16473 ; http://n2t.net/addgene:16473 ; RRID:Addgene_16473)
